Addgene plasmid #227215: N418S FL USP7
Purpose: Expresses human USP7 with a N-terminal cleavable 6His tag in E. coli
Depositing lab: Irina Bezsonova. Depositing organization: University of Connecticut Health Center. Publication: Functional spectrum of USP7 pathogenic variants in Hao-Fountain syndrome: Insights into the enzyme's activity, stability, and allosteric modulation. Korchak EJ, Sharafi M, Jaen Maisonet I, Salazar-Chaparro A, Semenova IV, Khan H, O'Neil AL, Caro P, Schaaf CP, Buhrlage SJ, Bezsonova I. Proc Natl Acad Sci U S A. 2025 Sep 30;122(39):e2510252122. doi: 10.1073/pnas.2510252122. Epub 2025 Sep 22. PubMed 40982686.
Backbone
  Vector backbone: pET28a-LIC Vector (GenBank accession EF442785)
  Backbone manufacturer: Structural Genomics Consortium, Toronto
  Backbone size w/o insert (bp): 5306
  Vector type: Bacterial Expression
Growth in bacteria
  Bacterial resistance: Kanamycin, 50 μg/mL
  Growth temperature: 37°C
  Growth strain: DH5alpha
  Copy number: Low Copy
Gene/Insert
  Gene/Insert name: USP7 (Ubiquitin carboxyl-terminal hydrolase 7) (alt name: HAUSP)
  Species: H. sapiens (human)
  Insert size (bp): 3306
  Mutation: N418S
  Entrez Gene: USP7 (a.k.a. C16DELp13.2, DEL16P13.2, HAFOUS, HAUSP, TEF1)
  Promoter: T7-promoter
  Tag / fusion protein: 6His (N terminal on insert)
  Cloning method: Gene Synthesis
  Sequencing primers: 5′ T7; 3′ T7-term
Terms and licenses: Academic/Nonprofit Terms; Industry Terms: Not Available to Industry
Depositor comments: USP7 full length Hao-Fountain patient mutation N418S
How to cite: N418S FL USP7 was a gift from Irina Bezsonova (Addgene plasmid # 227215 ; http://n2t.net/addgene:227215 ; RRID:Addgene_227215)
