[The description below was written by a language model from this plasmid's Addgene catalogue record and pLannotate feature annotations shown in this document.]
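Description:
N418S FL USP7 is a bacterial expression plasmid built on the pET28a-LIC backbone, a ligation-independent-cloning derivative of pET28a, for producing recombinant human USP7 (ubiquitin carboxyl-terminal hydrolase 7, also called HAUSP) in E. coli. The plasmid totals about 8.6 kb. It replicates from a ColE1/pBR322-type origin accompanied by the bom region and the rop gene, which restrains copy number and agrees with the low-copy designation in the record. Selection is by kanamycin through an aminoglycoside phosphotransferase gene, and an f1 origin is also present. The short tetracycline-resistance and AmpR-promoter fragments in the annotation appear to be backbone remnants rather than functional markers.

The insert is a synthesized 3.3 kb full-length USP7 coding sequence carrying the N418S substitution, described by the depositor as a Hao-Fountain syndrome patient mutation. It is transcribed from a T7 promoter controlled by an adjacent lac operator, with the plasmid-borne lacI gene supplying repressor, so expression requires a host providing T7 RNA polymerase and is induced with IPTG. A T7 gene 10 ribosome binding site drives translation and a T7 terminator closes the unit. The protein carries an N-terminal 6His tag that the record describes as cleavable; the short upstream feature matched to a His/TEV composite tag probably reflects this leader, although the record does not name the protease site. A His-tag fragment annotated downstream of USP7 is most likely untranslated vector sequence, since only an N-terminal tag is listed. The construct is suited to affinity purification of the mutant enzyme for comparing the activity, stability and regulation of pathogenic USP7 variants.
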