Features (pLannotate 1.2.2; 20 found; start..end, strand, type, name):
      1..589     +  rep_origin     ori: high-copy-number ColE1/pMB1/pBR322/pUC origin of replication
    775..914     -  misc_feature   bom: basis of mobility region from pBR322
   1016..1207    -  CDS            rop: Rop protein, which maintains plasmids at low copy number; rop
   1224..1604    +  CDS            YPB1_ECOLX: Protein predicted: Swiss-Prot protein existence level 4. From Escherichia coli.
   1676..1967    -  CDS            TcR (fragment): tetracycline efflux protein; tet; confers resistance to tetracycline
   1982..2003    -  protein_bind   CAP binding site: CAP binding activates transcription in the presence of cAMP. E. coli catabolite activator protein
   2016..3098    -  CDS            lacI: lac repressor; lacI; The lac repressor binds to the lac operator to inhibit transcription in E. coli. This inhibition can be relieved by adding lactose or isopropyl-β-D-thiogalactopyranoside (IPTG).
   3099..3176    -  promoter       lacI promoter: lacI
   3184..3463    -  CDS            TcR (fragment): tetracycline efflux protein; tet; confers resistance to tetracycline
   3485..3503    +  promoter       T7 promoter: promoter for bacteriophage T7 RNA polymerase
   3504..3528    +  protein_bind   lac operator: The lac repressor binds to the lac operator to inhibit transcription in E. coli. This inhibition can be relieved by adding lactose or isopropyl-β-D-thiogalactopyranoside (IPTG). lac repressor encoded by lacI
   3543..3565    +  RBS            RBS: efficient ribosome binding site from bacteriophage T7 gene 10 (Olins and Rangwala, 1989)
   3584..3600    +  CDS            capTEV™ (fragment): composite tag for in vivo biotinylation, TEV protease cleavage, and 6xHis tagging
   3629..6934    +  CDS            USP7: UBP7_HUMAN - Also known as HAUSP. Experimental evidence at protein level: Swiss-Prot protein existence level 1. (Microbial infection) Contributes to the overall stabilization and trans-activation capability of the herpesvirus 1 trans-acting transcriptional protein ICP0/VMW110 during HSV-1 infection. From Homo sapiens (Human).
   6967..6984    +  CDS            9xHis (fragment): 9xHis affinity tag
   6994..7043    +  CDS            SET1 (fragment): solubility-enhancement tag derived from T7 phage gene 10B
   7051..7098    +  terminator     T7 terminator: transcription terminator for bacteriophage T7 RNA polymerase
   7135..7563    +  rep_origin     f1 ori (sequence partly withheld): f1 bacteriophage origin of replication; arrow indicates direction of (+) strand synthesis
   7616..7673    +  promoter       AmpR promoter (fragment): bla
   7682..8497    -  CDS            KanR: aminoglycoside phosphotransferase; aph(3')-Ia; confers resistance to kanamycin in bacteria or G418 (Geneticin®) in eukaryotes
>Addgene plasmid #227215 | N418S FL USP7 | addgene full sequence | sequence record 449605 | Addgene NGS Result
TTGAGATCCTTTTTTTCTGCGCGTAATCTGCTGCTTGCAAACAAAAAAACCACCGCTACCAGCGGTGGTT
TGTTTGCCGGATCAAGAGCTACCAACTCTTTTTCCGAAGGTAACTGGCTTCAGCAGAGCGCAGATACCAA
ATACTGTCCTTCTAGTGTAGCCGTAGTTAGGCCACCACTTCAAGAACTCTGTAGCACCGCCTACATACCT
CGCTCTGCTAATCCTGTTACCAGTGGCTGCTGCCAGTGGCGATAAGTCGTGTCTTACCGGGTTGGACTCA
AGACGATAGTTACCGGATAAGGCGCAGCGGTCGGGCTGAACGGGGGGTTCGTGCACACAGCCCAGCTTGG
AGCGAACGACCTACACCGAACTGAGATACCTACAGCGTGAGCTATGAGAAAGCGCCACGCTTCCCGAAGG
GAGAAAGGCGGACAGGTATCCGGTAAGCGGCAGGGTCGGAACAGGAGAGCGCACGAGGGAGCTTCCAGGG
GGAAACGCCTGGTATCTTTATAGTCCTGTCGGGTTTCGCCACCTCTGACTTGAGCGTCGATTTTTGTGAT
GCTCGTCAGGGGGGCGGAGCCTATGGAAAAACGCCAGCAACGCGGCCTTTTTACGGTTCCTGGCCTTTTG
CTGGCCTTTTGCTCACATGTTCTTTCCTGCGTTATCCCCTGATTCTGTGGATAACCGTATTACCGCCTTT
GAGTGAGCTGATACCGCTCGCCGCAGCCGAACGACCGAGCGCAGCGAGTCAGTGAGCGAGGAAGCGGAAG
AGCGCCTGATGCGGTATTTTCTCCTTACGCATCTGTGCGGTATTTCACACCGCAATGGTGCACTCTCAGT
ACAATCTGCTCTGATGCCGCATAGTTAAGCCAGTATACACTCCGCTATCGCTACGTGACTGGGTCATGGC
TGCGCCCCGACACCCGCCAACACCCGCTGACGCGCCCTGACGGGCTTGTCTGCTCCCGGCATCCGCTTAC
AGACAAGCTGTGACCGTCTCCGGGAGCTGCATGTGTCAGAGGTTTTCACCGTCATCACCGAAACGCGCGA
GGCAGCTGCGGTAAAGCTCATCAGCGTGGTCGTGAAGCGATTCACAGATGTCTGCCTGTTCATCCGCGTC
CAGCTCGTTGAGTTTCTCCAGAAGCGTTAATGTCTGGCTTCTGATAAAGCGGGCCATGTTAAGGGCGGTT
TTTTCCTGTTTGGTCACTGATGCCTCCGTGTAAGGGGGATTTCTGTTCATGGGGGTAATGATACCGATGA
AACGAGAGAGGATGCTCACGATACGGGTTACTGATGATGAACATGCCCGGTTACTGGAACGTTGTGAGGG
TAAACAACTGGCGGTATGGATGCGGCGGGACCAGAGAAAAATCACTCAGGGTCAATGCCAGCGCTTCGTT
AATACAGATGTAGGTGTTCCACAGGGTAGCCAGCAGCATCCTGCGATGCAGATCCGGAACATAATGGTGC
AGGGCGCTGACTTCCGCGTTTCCAGACTTTACGAAACACGGAAACCGAAGACCATTCATGTTGTTGCTCA
GGTCGCAGACGTTTTGCAGCAGCAGTCGCTTCACGTTCGCTCGCGTATCGGTGATTCATTCTGCTAACCA
GTAAGGCAACCCCGCCAGCCTAGCCGGGTCCTCAACGACAGGAGCACGATCATGCGCACCCGTGGGGCCG
CCATGCCGGCGATAATGGCCTGCTTCTCGCCGAAACGTTTGGTGGCGGGACCAGTGACGAAGGCTTGAGC
GAGGGCGTGCAAGATTCCGAATACCGCAAGCGACAGGCCGATCATCGTCGCGCTCCAGCGAAAGCGGTCC
TCGCCGAAAATGACCCAGAGCGCTGCCGGCACCTGTCCTACGAGTTGCATGATAAAGAAGACAGTCATAA
GTGCGGCGACGATAGTCATGCCCCGCGCCCACCGGAAGGAGCTGACTGGGTTGAAGGCTCTCAAGGGCAT
CGGTCGAGATCCCGGTGCCTAATGAGTGAGCTAACTTACATTAATTGCGTTGCGCTCACTGCCCGCTTTC
CAGTCGGGAAACCTGTCGTGCCAGCTGCATTAATGAATCGGCCAACGCGCGGGGAGAGGCGGTTTGCGTA
TTGGGCGCCAGGGTGGTTTTTCTTTTCACCAGTGAGACGGGCAACAGCTGATTGCCCTTCACCGCCTGGC
CCTGAGAGAGTTGCAGCAAGCGGTCCACGCTGGTTTGCCCCAGCAGGCGAAAATCCTGTTTGATGGTGGT
TAACGGCGGGATATAACATGAGCTGTCTTCGGTATCGTCGTATCCCACTACCGAGATATCCGCACCAACG
CGCAGCCCGGACTCGGTAATGGCGCGCATTGCGCCCAGCGCCATCTGATCGTTGGCAACCAGCATCGCAG
TGGGAACGATGCCCTCATTCAGCATTTGCATGGTTTGTTGAAAACCGGACATGGCACTCCAGTCGCCTTC
CCGTTCCGCTATCGGCTGAATTTGATTGCGAGTGAGATATTTATGCCAGCCAGCCAGACGCAGACGCGCC
GAGACAGAACTTAATGGGCCCGCTAACAGCGCGATTTGCTGGTGACCCAATGCGACCAGATGCTCCACGC
CCAGTCGCGTACCGTCTTCATGGGAGAAAATAATACTGTTGATGGGTGTCTGGTCAGAGACATCAAGAAA
TAACGCCGGAACATTAGTGCAGGCAGCTTCCACAGCAATGGCATCCTGGTCATCCAGCGGATAGTTAATG
ATCAGCCCACTGACGCGTTGCGCGAGAAGATTGTGCACCGCCGCTTTACAGGCTTCGACGCCGCTTCGTT
CTACCATCGACACCACCACGCTGGCACCCAGTTGATCGGCGCGAGATTTAATCGCCGCGACAATTTGCGA
CGGCGCGTGCAGGGCCAGACTGGAGGTGGCAACGCCAATCAGCAACGACTGTTTGCCCGCCAGTTGTTGT
GCCACGCGGTTGGGAATGTAATTCAGCTCCGCCATCGCCGCTTCCACTTTTTCCCGCGTTTTCGCAGAAA
CGTGGCTGGCCTGGTTCACCACGCGGGAAACGGTCTGATAAGAGACACCGGCATACTCTGCGACATCGTA
TAACGTTACTGGTTTCACATTCACCACCCTGAATTGACTCTCTTCCGGGCGCTATCATGCCATACCGCGA
AAGGTTTTGCGCCATTCGATGGTGTCCGGGATCTCGACGCTCTCCCTTATGCGACTCCTGCATTAGGAAG
CAGCCCAGTAGTAGGTTGAGGCCGTTGAGCACCGCCGCCGCAAGGAATGGTGCATGCAAGGAGATGGCGC
CCAACAGTCCCCCGGCCACGGGGCCTGCCACCATACCCACGCCGAAACAAGCGCTCATGAGCCCGAAGTG
GCGAGCCCGATCTTCCCCATCGGTGATGTCGGCGATATAGGCGCCAGCAACCGCACCTGTGGCGCCGGTG
ATGCCGGCCACGATGCGTCCGGCGTAGAGGATCGAGATCTCGATCCCGCGAAATTAATACGACTCACTAT
AGGGGAATTGTGAGCGGATAACAATTCCCCTCTAGAAATAATTTTGTTTAACTTTAAGAAGGAGATATAC
CATGGGCAGCAGCCATCATCATCATCATCACAGCAGCGGCCTGGTTCCGCGTGGTAGTATGAACCACCAG
CAGCAGCAGCAGCAGCAGAAAGCGGGCGAGCAGCAGTTGAGCGAGCCCGAGGACATGGAGATGGAAGCGG
GAGATACAGATGACCCACCAAGAATTACTCAGAACCCTGTGATCAATGGGAATGTGGCCCTGAGTGATGG
ACACAACACCGCGGAGGAGGACATGGAGGATGACACCAGTTGGCGCTCCGAGGCAACCTTTCAGTTCACT
GTGGAGCGCTTCAGCAGACTGAGTGAGTCGGTCCTTAGCCCTCCGTGTTTTGTGCGAAATCTGCCATGGA
AGATTATGGTGATGCCACGCTTTTATCCAGACAGACCACACCAAAAAAGCGTAGGATTCTTTCTCCAGTG
CAATGCTGAATCTGATTCCACGTCATGGTCTTGCCATGCACAAGCAGTGCTGAAGATAATAAATTACAGA
GATGATGAAAAGTCGTTCAGTCGTCGTATTAGTCATTTGTTCTTCCATAAAGAAAATGATTGGGGATTTT
CCAATTTTATGGCCTGGAGTGAAGTGACCGATCCTGAGAAAGGATTTATAGATGATGACAAAGTTACCTT
TGAAGTCTTTGTACAGGCGGATGCTCCCCATGGAGTTGCGTGGGATTCAAAGAAGCACACAGGCTACGTC
GGCTTAAAGAATCAGGGAGCGACTTGTTACATGAACAGCCTGCTACAGACGTTATTTTTCACGAATCAGC
TACGAAAGGCTGTGTACATGATGCCAACCGAGGGGGATGATTCGTCTAAAAGCGTCCCTTTAGCATTACA
AAGAGTGTTCTATGAATTACAGCATAGTGATAAACCTGTAGGAACAAAAAAGTTAACAAAGTCATTTGGG
TGGGAAACTTTAGATAGCTTCATGCAACATGATGTTCAGGAGCTTTGTCGAGTGTTGCTCGATAATGTGG
AAAATAAGATGAAAGGCACCTGTGTAGAGGGCACCATACCCAAATTATTCCGCGGCAAAATGGTGTCCTA
TATCCAGTGTAAAGAAGTAGACTATCGGTCTGATAGAAGAGAAGATTATTATGATATCCAGCTAAGTATC
AAAGGAAAGAAAAATATATTTGAATCATTTGTGGATTATGTGGCAGTAGAACAGCTCGATGGGGACAATA
AATACGACGCTGGGGAACATGGCTTACAGGAAGCAGAGAAAGGTGTGAAATTCCTAACATTGCCACCAGT
GTTACATCTACAACTGATGAGATTTATGTATGACCCTCAGACGGACCAATCTATCAAGATCAATGATAGG
TTTGAATTCCCAGAGCAGTTACCACTTGATGAATTTTTGCAAAAAACAGATCCTAAGGACCCTGCAAATT
ATATTCTTCATGCAGTCCTGGTTCATAGTGGAGATAATCATGGTGGACATTATGTGGTTTATCTAAACCC
CAAAGGGGATGGCAAATGGTGTAAATTTGATGACGACGTGGTGTCAAGGTGTACTAAAGAGGAAGCAATT
GAGCACAATTATGGGGGTCACGATGACGACCTGTCTGTTCGACACTGCACTAATGCTTACATGTTAGTCT
ACATCAGGGAATCAAAACTGAGTGAAGTTTTACAGGCGGTCACCGACCATGATATTCCTCAGCAGTTGGT
GGAGCGATTACAAGAAGAGAAAAGGATCGAGGCTCAGAAGCGGAAGGAGCGGCAGGAAGCCCATCTCTAT
ATGCAAGTGCAGATAGTCGCAGAGGACCAGTTTTGTGGCCACCAAGGGAATGACATGTACGATGAAGAAA
AAGTGAAATACACTGTGTTCAAAGTATTGAAGAACTCCTCGCTTGCTGAGTTTGTTCAGAGCCTCTCTCA
GACCATGGGATTTCCACAAGATCAAATTCGATTGTGGCCCATGCAAGCAAGGAGTAATGGAACAAAACGA
CCAGCAATGTTAGATAATGAAGCCGACGGCAATAAAACAATGATTGAGCTCAGTGATAATGAAAACCCTT
GGACAATATTCCTGGAAACAGTTGATCCCGAGCTGGCTGCTAGTGGAGCGACCTTACCCAAGTTTGATAA
AGATCATGATGTAATGTTATTTTTGAAGATGTATGATCCCAAAACGCGGAGCTTGAATTACTGTGGGCAT
ATCTACACACCAATATCCTGTAAAATACGTGACTTGCTCCCAGTTATGTGTGACAGAGCAGGATTTATTC
AAGATACTAGCCTTATCCTCTATGAGGAAGTTAAACCGAATTTAACAGAGAGAATTCAGGACTATGACGT
GTCTCTTGATAAAGCCCTTGATGAACTAATGGATGGTGACATCATAGTATTTCAGAAGGATGACCCTGAA
AATGATAACAGTGAATTACCCACCGCAAAGGAGTATTTCCGAGATCTCTACCACCGCGTTGATGTCATTT
TCTGTGATAAAACAATCCCTAATGATCCTGGATTTGTGGTTACGTTATCAAATAGAATGAATTATTTTCA
GGTTGCAAAGACAGTTGCACAGAGGCTCAACACAGATCCAATGTTGCTGCAGTTTTTCAAGTCTCAAGGT
TATAGGGATGGCCCAGGTAATCCTCTTAGACATAATTATGAAGGTACTTTAAGAGATCTTCTACAGTTCT
TCAAGCCTAGACAACCTAAGAAACTTTACTATCAGCAGCTTAAGATGAAAATCACAGACTTTGAGAACAG
GCGAAGTTTTAAATGTATATGGTTAAACAGCCAATTTAGGGAAGAGGAAATAACACTATATCCAGACAAG
CATGGGTGTGTCCGGGACCTGTTAGAAGAATGTAAAAAGGCCGTGGAGCTTGGGGAGAAAGCATCAGGGA
AACTTAGGCTGCTAGAAATTGTAAGCTACAAAATCATTGGTGTTCATCAAGAAGATGAACTATTAGAATG
TTTATCTCCTGCAACGAGCCGGACGTTTCGAATAGAGGAAATCCCTTTGGACCAGGTGGACATAGACAAA
GAGAATGAGATGCTTGTCACAGTGGCGCATTTCCACAAAGAGGTCTTCGGAACGTTCGGAATCCCGTTTT
TGCTGAGGATACACCAGGGCGAGCATTTTCGAGAAGTGATGAAGCGAATCCAGAGCCTGCTGGACATCCA
GGAGAAGGAGTTTGAGAAGTTTAAATTTGCAATTGTAATGATGGGCCGACACCAGTACATAAATGAAGAC
GAGTATGAAGTAAATTTGAAAGACTTTGAGCCACAGCCCGGTAATATGTCTCATCCTCGGCCTTGGCTAG
GGCTCGACCACTTCAACAAAGCCCCAAAGAGGAGTCGCTACACTTACCTTGAAAAGGCCATTAAAATCCA
TAACTGATGATGACGAAGCTTGCGGCCGCACTCGAGCACCACCACCACCACCACTGAGATCCGGCTGCTA
ACAAAGCCCGAAAGGAAGCTGAGTTGGCTGCTGCCACCGCTGAGCAATAACTAGCATAACCCCTTGGGGC
CTCTAAACGGGTCTTGAGGGGTTTTTTGCTGAAAGGAGGAACTATATCCGGATTGGCGAATGGG
[124 nt withheld, positions 7135-7258]
C
[91 nt withheld, positions 7260-7350]
A
[49 nt withheld, positions 7352-7400]
CCTTTGACGTTGGAGTCCACGTTCTTT
[37 nt withheld, positions 7428-7464]
ACCCTATCTCGGTCTATTCTTTTGATTTATAAGGGATTTTGCCGATTTCGGCCTATTGGTTAAAAAATGA
GCTGATTTAACAAAAATTTAACGCGAATTTTAACAAAATATTAACGCTTACAATTTAGGTGGCACTTTTC
GGGGAAATGTGCGCGGAACCCCTATTTGTTTATTTTTCTAAATACATTCAAATATGTATCCGCTCATGAA
TTAATTCTTAGAAAAACTCATCGAGCATCAAATGAAACTGCAATTTATTCATATCAGGATTATCAATACC
ATATTTTTGAAAAAGCCGTTTCTGTAATGAAGGAGAAAACTCACCGAGGCAGTTCCATAGGATGGCAAGA
TCCTGGTATCGGTCTGCGATTCCGACTCGTCCAACATCAATACAACCTATTAATTTCCCCTCGTCAAAAA
TAAGGTTATCAAGTGAGAAATCACCATGAGTGACGACTGAATCCGGTGAGAATGGCAAAAGTTTATGCAT
TTCTTTCCAGACTTGTTCAACAGGCCAGCCATTACGCTCGTCATCAAAATCACTCGCATCAACCAAACCG
TTATTCATTCGTGATTGCGCCTGAGCGAGACGAAATACGCGATCGCTGTTAAAAGGACAATTACAAACAG
GAATCGAATGCAACCGGCGCAGGAACACTGCCAGCGCATCAACAATATTTTCACCTGAATCAGGATATTC
TTCTAATACCTGGAATGCTGTTTTCCCGGGGATCGCAGTGGTGAGTAACCATGCATCATCAGGAGTACGG
ATAAAATGCTTGATGGTCGGAAGAGGCATAAATTCCGTCAGCCAGTTTAGTCTGACCATCTCATCTGTAA
CATCATTGGCAACGCTACCTTTGCCATGTTTCAGAAACAACTCTGGCGCATCGGGCTTCCCATACAATCG
ATAGATTGTCGCACCTGATTGCCCGACATTATCGCGAGCCCATTTATACCCATATAAATCAGCATCCATG
TTGGAATTTAATCGCGGCCTAGAGCAAGACGTTTCCCGTTGAATATGGCTCATAACACCCCTTGTATTAC
TGTTTATGTAAGCAGACAGTTTTATTGTTCATGACCAAAATCCCTTAACGTGAGTTTTCGTTCCACTGAG
CGTCAGACCCCGTAGAAAAGATCAAAGGATCTTC
